>Addgene plasmid #210817 | pCS2-HsProm1s1(W795R)-TwinStrep-His | addgene full sequence | sequence record 417733 | Addgene NGS Result
CGCCATTCTGCCTGGGGACGTCGGAGCAAGCTTGATTTAGGTGACACTATAGAATACAAGCTACTTGTTC
TTTTTGCAGGATCCCATCGATATGGCCCTCGTACTCGGCTCCCTGTTGCTGCTGGGGCTGTGCGGGAACT
CCTTTTCAGGAGGGCAGCCTTCATCCACAGATGCTCCTAAGGCTTGGAATTATGAATTGCCTGCAACAAA
TTATGAGACCCAAGACTCCCATAAAGCTGGACCCATTGGCATTCTCTTTGAACTAGTGCATATCTTTCTC
TATGTGGTACAGCCGCGTGATTTCCCAGAAGATACTTTGAGAAAATTCTTACAGAAGGCATATGAATCCA
AAATTGATTATGACAAGATTGTCTACTATGAAGCAGGGATTATTCTATGCTGTGTCCTGGGGCTGCTGTT
TATTATTCTGATGCCTCTGGTGGGGTATTTCTTTTGTATGTGTCGTTGCTGTAACAAATGTGGTGGAGAA
ATGCACCAGCGACAGAAGGAAAATGGGCCCTTCCTGAGGAAATGCTTTGCAATCTCCCTGTTGGTGATTT
GTATAATAATAAGCATTGGCATCTTCTATGGTTTTGTGGCAAATCACCAGGTAAGAACCCGGATCAAAAG
GAGTCGGAAACTGGCAGATAGCAATTTCAAGGACTTGCGAACTCTCTTGAATGAAACTCCAGAGCAAATC
AAATATATATTGGCCCAGTACAACACTACCAAGGACAAGGCGTTCACAGATCTGAACAGTATCAATTCAG
TGCTAGGAGGCGGAATTCTTGACCGACTGAGACCCAACATCATCCCTGTTCTTGATGAGATTAAGTCCAT
GGCAACAGCGATCAAGGAGACCAAAGAGGCGTTGGAGAACATGAACAGCACCTTGAAGAGCTTGCACCAA
CAAAGTACACAGCTTAGCAGCAGTCTGACCAGCGTGAAAACTAGCCTGCGGTCATCTCTCAATGACCCTC
TGTGCTTGGTGCATCCATCAAGTGAAACCTGCAACAGCATCAGATTGTCTCTAAGCCAGCTGAATAGCAA
CCCTGAACTGAGGCAGCTTCCACCCGTGGATGCAGAACTTGACAACGTTAATAACGTTCTTAGGACAGAT
TTGGATGGCCTGGTCCAACAGGGCTATCAATCCCTTAATGATATACCTGACAGAGTACAACGCCAAACCA
CGACTGTCGTAGCAGGTATCAAAAGGGTCTTGAATTCCATTGGTTCAGATATCGACAATGTAACTCAGCG
TCTTCCTATTCAGGATATACTCTCAGCATTCTCTGTTTATGTTAATAACACTGAAAGTTACATCCACAGA
AATTTACCTACATTGGAAGAGTATGATTCATACTGGTGGCTGGGTGGCCTGGTCATCTGCTCTCTGCTGA
CCCTCATCGTGATTTTTTACTACCTGGGCTTACTGTGTGGCGTGTGCGGCTATGACAGGCATGCCACCCC
GACCACCCGAGGCTGTGTCTCCAACACCGGAGGCGTCTTCCTCATGGTTGGAGTTGGATTAAGTTTCCTC
TTTTGCTGGATATTGATGATCATTGTGGTTCTTACCTTTGTCTTTGGTGCAAATGTGGAAAAACTGATCT
GTGAACCTTACACGAGCAAGGAATTATTCCGGGTTTTGGATACACCCTACTTACTAAATGAAGACTGGGA
ATACTATCTCTCTGGGAAGCTATTTAATAAATCAAAAATGAAGCTCACTTTTGAACAAGTTTACAGTGAC
TGCAAAAAAAATAGAGGCACTTACGGCACTCTTCACCTGCAGAACAGCTTCAATATCAGTGAACATCTCA
ACATTAATGAGCATACTGGAAGCATAAGCAGTGAATTGGAAAGTCTGAAGGTAAATCTTAATATCTTTCT
GTTGGGTGCAGCAGGAAGAAAAAACCTTCAGGATTTTGCTGCTTGTGGAATAGACAGAATGAATTATGAC
AGCTACTTGGCTCAGACTGGTAAATCCCCCGCAGGAGTGAATCTTTTATCATTTGCATATGATCTAGAAG
CAAAAGCAAACAGTTTGCCCCCAGGAAATTTGAGGAACTCCCTGAAAAGAGATGCACAAACTATTAAAAC
AATTCACCAGCAACGAGTCCTTCCTATAGAACAATCACTGAGCACTCTATACCAAAGCGTCAAGATACTT
CAACGCACAGGGAATGGATTGTTGGAGAGAGTAACTAGGATTCTAGCTTCTCTGGATTTTGCTCAGAACT
TCATCACAAACAATACTTCCTCTGTTATTATTGAGGAAACTAAGAAGTATGGGAGAACAATAATAGGATA
TTTTGAACATTATCTGCAGTGGATCGAGTTCTCTATCAGTGAGAAAGTGGCATCGTGCAAACCTGTGGCC
ACCGCTCTAGATACTGCTGTTGATGTCTTTCTGTGTAGCTACATTATCGACCCCTTGAATTTGTTTCGTT
TTGGCATAGGAAAAGCTACTGTATTTTTACTTCCGGCTCTAATTTTTGCGGTAAAACTGGCTAAGTACTA
TCGTCGAATGGATTCGGAGGACGTGTACGATGATGTTGAAACTATACCCATGAAAAATATGGAAAATGGT
AATAATGGTTATCATAAAGATCATGTATATGGTATTCACAATCCTGTTATGACAAGCCCATCACAACATC
TCGAGGAGAATTTGTACTTTCAAGGCGGTGGAGGAGGGAGTGCCTGGTCTCATCCACAGTTTGAAAAGGG
AGGAGGATCCGGAGGTGGTAGTGGCGGATCTGCATGGTCCCACCCTCAGTTTGAGAAGGGCGGCGGAGGT
TCTCATCACCACCACCATCATCATCACCACCACTAATCTAGAACTATAGTGAGTCGTATTACGTAGATCC
AGACATGATAAGATACATTGATGAGTTTGGACAAACCACAACTAGAATGCAGTGAAAAAAATGCTTTATT
TGTGAAATTTGTGATGCTATTGCTTTATTTGTAACCATTATAAGCTGCAATAAACAAGTTAACAACAACA
ATTGCATTCATTTTATGTTTCAGGTTCAGGGGGAGGTGTGGGAGGTTTTTTAATTCGCGGCCGCGGCGCC
AATGCATTGGGCCCGGTACCCAGCTTTTGTTCCCTTTAGTGAGGGTTAATTGCGCGCTTGGCGTAATCAT
GGTCATAGCTGTTTCCTGTGTGAAATTGTTATCCGCTCACAATTCCACACAACATACGAGCCGGGAGCAT
AAAGTGTAAAGCCTGGGGTGCCTAATGAGTGAGCTAACTCACATTAATTGCGTTGCGCTCACTGCCCGCT
TTCCAGTCGGGAAACCTGTCGTGCCAGCTGCATTAATGAATCGGCCAACGCGCGGGGAGAGGCGGTTTGC
GTATTGGGCGCTCTTCCGCTTCCTCGCTCACTGACTCGCTGCGCTCGGTCGTTCGGCTGCGGCGAGCGGT
ATCAGCTCACTCAAAGGCGGTAATACGGTTATCCACAGAATCAGGGGATAACGCAGGAAAGAACATGTGA
GCAAAAGGCCAGCAAAAGGCCAGGAACCGTAAAAAGGCCGCGTTGCTGGCGTTTTTCCATAGGCTCCGCC
CCCCTGACGAGCATCACAAAAATCGACGCTCAAGTCAGAGGTGGCGAAACCCGACAGGACTATAAAGATA
CCAGGCGTTTCCCCCTGGAAGCTCCCTCGTGCGCTCTCCTGTTCCGACCCTGCCGCTTACCGGATACCTG
TCCGCCTTTCTCCCTTCGGGAAGCGTGGCGCTTTCTCATAGCTCACGCTGTAGGTATCTCAGTTCGGTGT
AGGTCGTTCGCTCCAAGCTGGGCTGTGTGCACGAACCCCCCGTTCAGCCCGACCGCTGCGCCTTATCCGG
TAACTATCGTCTTGAGTCCAACCCGGTAAGACACGACTTATCGCCACTGGCAGCAGCCACTGGTAACAGG
ATTAGCAGAGCGAGGTATGTAGGCGGTGCTACAGAGTTCTTGAAGTGGTGGCCTAACTACGGCTACACTA
GAAGAACAGTATTTGGTATCTGCGCTCTGCTGAAGCCAGTTACCTTCGGAAAAAGAGTTGGTAGCTCTTG
ATCCGGCAAACAAACCACCGCTGGTAGCGGTGGTTTTTTTGTTTGCAAGCAGCAGATTACGCGCAGAAAA
AAAGGATCTCAAGAAGATCCTTTGATCTTTTCTACGGGGTCTGACGCTCAGTGGAACGAAAACTCACGTT
AAGGGATTTTGGTCATGAGATTATCAAAAAGGATCTTCACCTAGATCCTTTTAAATTAAAAATGAAGTTT
TAAATCAATCTAAAGTATATATGAGTAAACTTGGTCTGACAGTTACCAATGCTTAATCAGTGAGGCACCT
ATCTCAGCGATCTGTCTATTTCGTTCATCCATAGTTGCCTGACTCCCCGTCGTGTAGATAACTACGATAC
GGGAGGGCTTACCATCTGGCCCCAGTGCTGCAATGATACCGCGAGACCCACGCTCACCGGCTCCAGATTT
ATCAGCAATAAACCAGCCAGCCGGAAGGGCCGAGCGCAGAAGTGGTCCTGCAACTTTATCCGCCTCCATC
CAGTCTATTAATTGTTGCCGGGAAGCTAGAGTAAGTAGTTCGCCAGTTAATAGTTTGCGCAACGTTGTTG
CCATTGCTACAGGCATCGTGGTGTCACGCTCGTCGTTTGGTATGGCTTCATTCAGCTCCGGTTCCCAACG
ATCAAGGCGAGTTACATGATCCCCCATGTTGTGCAAAAAAGCGGTTAGCTCCTTCGGTCCTCCGATCGTT
GTCAGAAGTAAGTTGGCCGCAGTGTTATCACTCATGGTTATGGCAGCACTGCATAATTCTCTTACTGTCA
TGCCATCCGTAAGATGCTTTTCTGTGACTGGTGAGTACTCAACCAAGTCATTCTGAGAATAGTGTATGCG
GCGACCGAGTTGCTCTTGCCCGGCGTCAATACGGGATAATACCGCGCCACATAGCAGAACTTTAAAAGTG
CTCATCATTGGAAAACGTTCTTCGGGGCGAAAACTCTCAAGGATCTTACCGCTGTTGAGATCCAGTTCGA
TGTAACCCACTCGTGCACCCAACTGATCTTCAGCATCTTTTACTTTCACCAGCGTTTCTGGGTGAGCAAA
AACAGGAAGGCAAAATGCCGCAAAAAAGGGAATAAGGGCGACACGGAAATGTTGAATACTCATACTCTTC
CTTTTTCAATATTATTGAAGCATTTATCAGGGTTATTGTCTCATGAGCGGATACATATTTGAATGTATTT
AGAAAAATAAACAAATAGGGGTTCCGCGCACATTTCCCCGAAAAGTGCCACCTAAATTGTAAGCGTTAAT
ATTTTGTTAAAATTCGCGTTAAATTTTTGTTAAATCAGCTCATTTTTTAACCAATAGGCCGAAATCGGCA
AAATCCCTTATAAATCAAAAGAATAGACCGAGATAGGGT
[37 nt withheld, positions 5430-5466]
AAAGAACGTGGACTCCAACGTCAAAGG
[49 nt withheld, positions 5494-5542]
T
[91 nt withheld, positions 5544-5634]
G
[124 nt withheld, positions 5636-5759]
CCCATTCGCCATTCAGGCTGCGCAACTGTTGGGAAGGGCGATCGGTGCGGGCCTCTTCGCTATTACGCCA
GTCGACCGCCAATTCAATATGGCGTATATGGACTCATGCCAATTCAATATGGTGGATCTGGACCTGTGCC
AATTCAATATGGCGTATATGGACTCGTGCCAATTCAATATGGTGGATCTGGACCCCAGCCAATTCAATAT
GGCGGACTTGGCACCATGCCAATTCAATATGGCGGACCTGGCACTGTGCCAACTGGGGAGGGGTCTACTT
GGCACGGTGCCAAGTTTGAGGAGGGGTCTTGGCCCTGTGCCAAGTCCGCCATATTGAATTGGCATGGTGC
CAATAATGGCGGCCATATTGGCTATATGCCAGGATCAATATATAGGCAATATCCAATATGGCCCTATGCC
AATATGGCTATTGGCCAGGTTCAATACTATGTATTGGCCCTATGCCATATAGTATTCCATATATGGGTTT
TCCTATTGACGTAGATAGCCCCTCCCAATGGGCGGTCCCATATACCATATATGGGGCTTCCTAATACCGC
CCATAGCCACTCCCCCATTGACGTCAATGGTCTCTATATATGGTCTTTCCTATTGACGTCATATGGGCGG
TCCTATTGACGTATATGGCGCCTCCCCCATTGACGTCAATTACGGTAAATGGCCCGCCTGGCTCAATGCC
CATTGACGTCAATAGGACCACCCACCATTGACGTCAATGGGATGGCTCATTGCCCATTCATATCCGTTCT
CACGCCCCCTATTGACGTCAATGACGGTAAATGGCCCACTTGGCAGTACATCAATATCTATTAATAGTAA
CTTGGCAAGTACATTACTATTGGAAGTACGCCAGGGTACATTGGCAGTACTCCCATTGACGTCAATGGCG
GTAAATGGCCCGCGATGGCTGCCAAGTACATCCCCATTGACGTCAATGGGGAGGGGCAATGACGCAAATG
GGCGTTCCATTGACGTAAATGGGCGGTAGGCGTGCCTAATGGGAGGTCTATATAAGCAATGCTCGTTTAG
GGAAC
Features (pLannotate 1.2.2; 15 found; start..end, strand, type, name):
     35..53      +  promoter       SP6 promoter: promoter for bacteriophage SP6 RNA polymerase
     92..2659    +  CDS            PROM1: PROM1_HUMAN - Also known as PROML1. Experimental evidence at protein level: Swiss-Prot protein existence level 1. May play a role in cell differentiation, proliferation and apoptosis (PubMed:24556617). Binds cholesterol in cholesterol- containing plasma membrane microdomains and may play a role in the organization of the apical plasma membrane in epithelial cells. During early retinal development acts as a key regulator of disk morphogenesis. Involved in regulation of MAPK and Akt signaling pathways. In neuroblastoma cells suppresses cell differentiation such as neurite outgrowth in a RET-depe
   2844..2861    -  promoter       T7 promoter (fragment): promoter for bacteriophage T7 RNA polymerase
   2866..3000    -  polyA_signal   SV40 poly(A) signal: SV40 polyadenylation signal
   3113..3131    -  promoter       T3 promoter: promoter for bacteriophage T3 RNA polymerase
   3176..3192    -  protein_bind   lac operator: The lac repressor binds to the lac operator to inhibit transcription in E. coli. This inhibition can be relieved by adding lactose or isopropyl-β-D-thiogalactopyranoside (IPTG). lac repressor encoded by lacI
   3200..3230    -  promoter       lac promoter: promoter for the E. coli lac operon
   3245..3266    -  protein_bind   CAP binding site: CAP binding activates transcription in the presence of cAMP. E. coli catabolite activator protein
   3279..3371    -  CDS            lacI (fragment): lac repressor; lacI; The lac repressor binds to the lac operator to inhibit transcription in E. coli. This inhibition can be relieved by adding lactose or isopropyl-β-D-thiogalactopyranoside (IPTG).
   3554..4142    -  rep_origin     ori: high-copy-number ColE1/pMB1/pBR322/pUC origin of replication
   4313..5173    -  CDS            AmpR: β-lactamase; bla; confers resistance to ampicillin, carbenicillin, and related antibiotics
   5174..5278    -  promoter       AmpR promoter: bla
   5331..5759    -  rep_origin     f1 ori (sequence partly withheld): f1 bacteriophage origin of replication; arrow indicates direction of (+) strand synthesis
   5764..5830    -  CDS            lacZα (fragment): LacZα fragment of β-galactosidase; lacZ fragment
   5837..6814    +  promoter       CMV IE94 promoter: enhancer/promoter region of simian cytomegalovirus major immediate early transcription unit IE94
