[The description below was written by a language model from this plasmid's Addgene catalogue record and pLannotate feature annotations shown in this document.]
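Description:
pCS2-HsProm1s1(W795R)-TwinStrep-His is a mammalian overexpression plasmid of about 6.8 kb built on the pCS2 backbone. It carries the human Prominin 1 (PROM1, also known as CD133) splice form designated s1 in the construct name, with tryptophan 795 changed to arginine. It is propagated in E. coli through a high-copy ColE1/pUC-type origin and selected with ampicillin via the β-lactamase gene and its own promoter. An f1 phage origin and remnants of lacZα, lacI and the lac promoter/operator are also annotated; these are carry-over from the cloning backbone and play no part in expression of the insert.

Expression is driven by the simian cytomegalovirus IE94 enhancer/promoter typical of pCS2 vectors, which sits at the end of the linearised map and reads across the numbering origin into the insert. An SP6 promoter lies just upstream of the coding region, allowing in vitro transcription of sense RNA, and an SV40 polyadenylation signal follows the insert, flanked by a T7 promoter fragment and a T3 promoter in the opposite orientation. The annotation tool marks only the PROM1 coding sequence. The C-terminal TwinStrep and 10xHis tags listed in the catalogue are not separately annotated and presumably occupy the gap between the end of that feature and the T7/poly(A) region. These tandem tags allow Strep-Tactin and immobilised-metal affinity purification or detection of the protein. According to the record, the plasmid is a modified version of an earlier Prominin 1 construct and is associated with a study of extracellular vesicle formation induced by Prominin 1 and Tweety Homology 1. The record does not state the functional consequence of the W795R substitution.
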