Addgene plasmid #210817: pCS2-HsProm1s1(W795R)-TwinStrep-His
Purpose: Mammalian overexpression vector for C-terminally TwinStrep and His tagged human Prom1s1 (W795R)
Depositing lab: Luke Chao. Depositing organization: Massachusetts General Hospital. Publication: Prominin 1 and Tweety Homology 1 both induce extracellular vesicle formation. Bell TA, Luce BE, Hakim P, Ananda VY, Dardari H, Nguyen TH, Monshizadeh A, Chao LH. Elife. 2024 Aug 13;13:e100061. doi: 10.7554/eLife.100061. PubMed 39168849.
Backbone
  Vector backbone: pCS2
  Backbone manufacturer: Nathan D. Lawson
  Backbone size w/o insert (bp): 4072
  Total vector size (bp): 6817
  Vector type: Mammalian Expression
Growth in bacteria
  Bacterial resistance: Ampicillin, 100 μg/mL
  Growth temperature: 37°C
  Growth strain: DH5alpha
  Copy number: High Copy
Gene/Insert
  Gene/Insert name: Prominin 1 (alt name: PROM1)
  Species: H. sapiens (human)
  Insert size (bp): 2745
  Mutation: Changed Trp-795 to Arg
  Entrez Gene: PROM1 (a.k.a. AC133, CD133, CORD12, MCDR2, MSTP061, PROML1, RP41, STGD4)
  Promoter: CMV
  Tag / fusion protein: TwinStrep, 10xHis (C terminal on insert)
  Cloning method: Unknown
  Sequencing primers: 5′ CMV-F
Resource information
  A portion of this plasmid was derived from a plasmid made by: Modified version of construct from Noriaki Sasai (Nara Institute of Science and Technology).
Terms and licenses: Academic/Nonprofit Terms; Industry Terms: Not Available to Industry
Depositor comments: Please visit https://doi.org/10.1101/2023.11.08.566258 for bioRxiv preprint. Original construct published in: Hori, A., Nishide, K., Yasukuni, Y., Haga, K., Kakuta, W., Ishikawa, Y., Hayes, M.J., Ohnuma, S., Kiyonari, H., Kimura, K., et al. (2019). Prominin-1 Modulates Rho/ROCK-Mediated Membrane Morphology and Calcium-Dependent Intracellular Chloride Flux. Sci. Rep. 9, 15911. 10.1038/s41598-019-52040-9.
How to cite: pCS2-HsProm1s1(W795R)-TwinStrep-His was a gift from Luke Chao (Addgene plasmid # 210817 ; http://n2t.net/addgene:210817 ; RRID:Addgene_210817)
